>Addgene plasmid #35880 | Wnt8B STOP | depositor full sequence | sequence record 44146 | Wnt8B STOP sequence 3642 bps
CTTTCCTGCGTTATCCCCTGATTCTGTGGATAACCGTATTACCGCCTTTGAGTGAGCTGATACCGCTCGC
CGCAGCCGAACGACCGAGCGCAGCGAGTCAGTGAGCGAGGAAGCGGAAGAGCGCCCAATACGCAAACCGC
CTCTCCCCGCGCGTTGGCCGATTCATTAATGCAGCTGGCACGACAGGTTTCCCGACTGGAAAGCGGGCAG
TGAGCGCAACGCAATTAATACGCGTACCGCTAGCCAGGAAGAGTTTGTAGAAACGCAAAAAGGCCATCCG
TCAGGATGGCCTTCTGCTTAGTTTGATGCCTGGCAGTTTATGGCGGGCGTCCTGCCCGCCACCCTCCGGG
CCGTTGCTTCACAACGTTCAAATCCGCTCCCGGCGGATTTGTCCTACTCAGGAGAGCGTTCACCGACAAA
CAACAGATAAAACGAAAGGCCCAGTCTTCCGACTGAGCCTTTCGTTTTATTTGATGCCTGGCAGTTCCCT
ACTCTCGCGTTAACGCTAGCATGGATGTTTTCCCAGTCACGACGTTGTAAAACGACGGCCAGTCTTAAGC
TCGGGCCCCAAATAATGATTTTATTTTGACTGATAGTGACCTGTTCGTTGCAACAAATTGATGAGCAATG
CTTTTTTATAATGCCAACTTTGTACAAAAAAGCAGGCTCCGCGGCCGCCCCCTTCACCATGTTTCTTTCA
AAGCCTTCTGTGTACATCTGTCTTTTCACCTGTGTCCTCCAACTCAGCCACAGCTGGTCGGTGAACAATT
TCCTGATGACTGGTCCAAAGGCTTACCTGATTTACTCCAGCAGTGTGGCAGCTGGTGCCCAGAGTGGTAT
TGAAGAATGCAAGTATCAGTTTGCCTGGGACCGCTGGAACTGCCCTGAGAGAGCCCTGCAGCTGTCCAGC
CATGGTGGGCTTCGCAGTGCCAATCGGGAGACAGCATTTGTGCATGCCATCAGTTCTGCTGGAGTCATGT
ACACCCTGACTAGAAACTGCAGCCTTGGAGATTTTGATAACTGTGGCTGTGATGACTCCCGCAACGGGCA
ACTGGGGGGACAAGGCTGGCTGTGGGGAGGCTGCAGTGACAATGTGGGCTTCGGAGAGGCGATTTCCAAG
CAGTTTGTCGATGCCCTGGAAACAGGACAGGATGCACGGGCAGCCATGAACCTGCACAACAACGAGGCTG
GCCGCAAGGCGGTGAAGGGCACCATGAAACGCACGTGCAAGTGCCACGGCGTGTCTGGCAGCTGCACCAC
GCAGACCTGTTGGCTGCAGCTGCCCGAGTTCCGCGAGGTGGGCGCGCACCTGAAGGAGAAGTACCACGCA
GCACTCAAGGTGGACCTGCTGCAGGGTGCTGGCAACAGCGCGGCCGGCCGCGGCGCCATCGCCGACACCT
TTCGCTCCATCTCTACCCGGGAGCTGGTGCACCTGGAGGACTCCCCGGACTACTGCCTGGAGAACAAAAC
GCTAGGGCTGCTGGGCACCGAAGGCCGAGAGTGCCTAAGGCGCGGGCGGGCCCTGGGTCGCTGGGAACGC
CGCAGCTGCCGCCGGCTCTGCGGGGACTGCGGGCTGGCGGTGGAGGAGCGCCGGGCCGAGACCGTGTCCA
GCTGCAACTGCAAGTTCCACTGGTGCTGCGCAGTCCGCTGCGAGCAGTGCCGCCGGAGGGTCACCAAGTA
CTTCTGTAGCCGCGCAGAGCGGCCGCGGGGGGGCGCTGCGCACAAACCCGGGAGAAAACCCTGAATTCTG
AAGGGTGGGCGCGCCGACCCAGCTTTCTTGTACAAAGTTGGCATTATAAGAAAGCATTGCTTATCAATTT
GTTGCAACGAACAGGTCACTATCAGTCAAAATAAAATCATTATTTGCCATCCAGCTGATATCCCCTATAG
TGAGTCGTATTACATGGTCATAGCTGTTTCCTGGCAGCTCTGGCCCGTGTCTCAAAATCTCTGATGTTAC
ATTGCACAAGATAAAAATATATCATCATGAACAATAAAACTGTCTGCTTACATAAACAGTAATACAAGGG
GTGTTATGAGCCATATTCAACGGGAAACGTCGAGGCCGCGATTAAATTCCAACATGGATGCTGATTTATA
TGGGTATAAATGGGCTCGCGATAATGTCGGGCAATCAGGTGCGACAATCTATCGCTTGTATGGGAAGCCC
GATGCGCCAGAGTTGTTTCTGAAACATGGCAAAGGTAGCGTTGCCAATGATGTTACAGATGAGATGGTCA
GACTAAACTGGCTGACGGAATTTATGCCTCTTCCGACCATCAAGCATTTTATCCGTACTCCTGATGATGC
ATGGTTACTCACCACTGCGATCCCCGGAAAAACAGCATTCCAGGTATTAGAAGAATATCCTGATTCAGGT
GAAAATATTGTTGATGCGCTGGCAGTGTTCCTGCGCCGGTTGCATTCGATTCCTGTTTGTAATTGTCCTT
TTAACAGCGATCGCGTATTTCGTCTCGCTCAGGCGCAATCACGAATGAATAACGGTTTGGTTGATGCGAG
TGATTTTGATGACGAGCGTAATGGCTGGCCTGTTGAACAAGTCTGGAAAGAAATGCATAAACTTTTGCCA
TTCTCACCGGATTCAGTCGTCACTCATGGTGATTTCTCACTTGATAACCTTATTTTTGACGAGGGGAAAT
TAATAGGTTGTATTGATGTTGGACGAGTCGGAATCGCAGACCGATACCAGGATCTTGCCATCCTATGGAA
CTGCCTCGGTGAGTTTTCTCCTTCATTACAGAAACGGCTTTTTCAAAAATATGGTATTGATAATCCTGAT
ATGAATAAATTGCAGTTTCATTTGATGCTCGATGAGTTTTTCTAATCAGAATTGGTTAATTGGTTGTAAC
ACTGGCAGAGCATTACGCTGACTTGACGGGACGGCGCAAGCTCATGACCAAAATCCCTTAACGTGAGTTA
CGCGTCGTTCCACTGAGCGTCAGACCCCGTAGAAAAGATCAAAGGATCTTCTTGAGATCCTTTTTTTCTG
CGCGTAATCTGCTGCTTGCAAACAAAAAAACCACCGCTACCAGCGGTGGTTTGTTTGCCGGATCAAGAGC
TACCAACTCTTTTTCCGAAGGTAACTGGCTTCAGCAGAGCGCAGATACCAAATACTGTCCTTCTAGTGTA
GCCGTAGTTAGGCCACCACTTCAAGAACTCTGTAGCACCGCCTACATACCTCGCTCTGCTAATCCTGTTA
CCAGTGGCTGCTGCCAGTGGCGATAAGTCGTGTCTTACCGGGTTGGACTCAAGACGATAGTTACCGGATA
AGGCGCAGCGGTCGGGCTGAACGGGGGGTTCGTGCACACAGCCCAGCTTGGAGCGAACGACCTACACCGA
ACTGAGATACCTACAGCGTGAGCATTGAGAAAGCGCCACGCTTCCCGAAGGGAGAAAGGCGGACAGGTAT
CCGGTAAGCGGCAGGGTCGGAACAGGAGAGCGCACGAGGGAGCTTCCAGGGGGAAACGCCTGGTATCTTT
ATAGTCCTGTCGGGTTTCGCCACCTCTGACTTGAGCGTCGATTTTTGTGATGCTCGTCAGGGGGGCGGAG
CCTATGGAAAAACGCCAGCAACGCGGCCTTTTTACGGTTCCTGGCCTTTTGCTGGCCTTTTGCTCACATG
TT
Features (pLannotate 1.2.2; 10 found; start..end, strand, type, name):
    121..213     +  CDS            lacI (fragment): lac repressor; lacI; The lac repressor binds to the lac operator to inhibit transcription in E. coli. This inhibition can be relieved by adding lactose or isopropyl-β-D-thiogalactopyranoside (IPTG).
    268..295     -  terminator     rrnB T2 terminator: transcription terminator T2 from the E. coli rrnB gene
    427..470     +  terminator     rrnB T1 terminator: Escherichia coli rrnB; transcription terminator T1 from the E. coli rrnB gene
    517..553     -  CDS            lacZα (fragment): LacZα fragment of β-galactosidase; lacZ fragment
    569..668     +  protein_bind   attL1: mutant version of attL; recombination site for the Gateway® LR reaction LR Clonase™
    689..1741    +  CDS            WNT8B: WNT8B_HUMAN - Experimental evidence at transcript level: Swiss-Prot protein existence level 2. Ligand for members of the frizzled family of seven transmembrane receptors. May play an important role in the development and differentiation of certain forebrain structures, notably the hippocampus. From Homo sapiens (Human).
   1767..1866    -  protein_bind   attL2: mutant version of attL; recombination site for the Gateway® LR reaction LR Clonase™
   1884..1902    -  promoter       T7 promoter: promoter for bacteriophage T7 RNA polymerase
   2036..2845    +  CDS            KanR: aminoglycoside phosphotransferase; aph(3')-Ia; confers resistance to kanamycin in bacteria or G418 (Geneticin®) in eukaryotes
   2992..3580    +  rep_origin     ori: high-copy-number ColE1/pMB1/pBR322/pUC origin of replication
