[The description below was written by a language model from this plasmid's Addgene catalogue record and pLannotate feature annotations shown in this document.]
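Description:
Wnt8B STOP is a Gateway entry clone built on the Invitrogen pENTR/D-TOPO backbone, carrying the open reading frame of human WNT8B, a secreted ligand for the frizzled family of seven-transmembrane receptors. The plasmid totals about 3.6 kb, consistent with the recorded 2.58 kb backbone plus an insert of roughly 1.06 kb. It is propagated in E. coli from a high-copy ColE1/pUC-type origin and selected with kanamycin through the aminoglycoside phosphotransferase (KanR) gene.

The WNT8B coding sequence, recorded as unmutated, sits in the forward orientation between attL1 and attL2, the recombination sites used in the Gateway LR Clonase reaction to move an insert directionally into attR-containing destination vectors. As an entry vector it has no eukaryotic promoter driving the insert; expression depends on the destination vector chosen. The rrnB T2 and T1 terminators lie upstream of attL1, where they insulate the insert from read-through transcription from the backbone. A T7 promoter lies just beyond attL2 on the opposite strand, pointing back toward the insert. The short lacI and lacZα fragments called by the annotation are backbone remnants rather than functional genes, and M13 forward and reverse primer sites flank the cassette for sequencing.

The "STOP" in the name suggests that the native stop codon is retained, so that transfer yields untagged protein rather than a C-terminal fusion, although the record does not state this explicitly. The associated publication describes a uniform human Wnt expression library used to compare secretion and signalling activities across family members, and this clone serves as the WNT8B source for generating such expression constructs.
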