Addgene plasmid #35880: Wnt8B STOP
Depositing lab: Marian Waterman. Depositing organization: University of California, Irvine. Publication: A uniform human Wnt expression library reveals a shared secretory pathway and unique signaling activities. Najdi R, Proffitt K, Sprowl S, Kaur S, Yu J, Covey TM, Virshup DM, Waterman ML. Differentiation. 2012 Sep;84(2):203-13. doi: 10.1016/j.diff.2012.06.004. Epub 2012 Jul 9. PubMed 22784633.
Backbone
  Vector backbone: pENTR/D-TOPO
  Backbone manufacturer: Invitrogen
  Backbone size w/o insert (bp): 2580
  Vector type: Entry Vector
Growth in bacteria
  Bacterial resistance: Kanamycin, 50 μg/mL
  Growth temperature: 37°C
  Growth strain: DH5alpha
  Copy number: High Copy
Gene/Insert
  Gene/Insert name: Wnt8B (alt name: Wnt8B)
  Species: H. sapiens (human)
  Insert size (bp): 1062
  Mutation: None
  Entrez Gene: WNT8B
  Cloning method: Restriction Enzyme
  Sequencing primers: 5′ M13 (-20)-FWD; 3′ M13-Reverse
Terms and licenses: Academic/Nonprofit Terms; Industry Terms: Not Available to Industry
How to cite: Wnt8B STOP was a gift from Marian Waterman (Addgene plasmid # 35880 ; http://n2t.net/addgene:35880 ; RRID:Addgene_35880)
