>Addgene plasmid #35880 | Wnt8B STOP | addgene partial sequence | sequence record 44958 | M13rev
AATGATTTTATTTTGACTGATAGTGACCTGTTCGTTGCAACAAATTGATAAGCAATGCTTTCTTATAATG
CCAACTTTGTACAAGAAAGCTGGGTCGGCGCGCCCACCCTTCAGAATTCAGGGTTTTCTCCCGGGTTTGT
GCGCAGCGCCCCCCCGCGGCCGCTCTGCGCGGCTACAGAAGTACTTGGTGACCCTCCGGCGGCACTGCTC
GCAGCGGACTGCGCAGCACCAGTGGAACTTGCAGTTGCAGCTGGACACGGTCTCGGCCCGGCGCTCCTCC
ACCGCCAGCCCGCAGTCCCCGCAGAGCCGGCGGCAGCTGCGGCGTTCCCAGCGACCCAGGGCCCGCCCGC
GCCTTAGGCACTCTCGGCCTTCGGTGCCCAGCAGCCCTAGCGTTTTGTTCTCCAGGCAGTAGTCCGGGGA
GTCCTCCAGGTGCACCAGCTCCCGGGTAGAGATGGAGCGAAAGGTGTCGGCGATGGCGCCGCGGCCGGCC
GCGCTGTTGCCAGCACCCTGCAGCAGGTCCACCTTGAGTGCTGCGTGGTACTTCTCCTTCAGGTGCGCGC
CCACCTCGCGGAACTCGGGCAGCTGCAGCCAACAGGTCTGCGTGGTGCAGCTGCCAGACACGCCGTGGCA
CTTGCACGTGCGTTTCATGGTGCCCTTCACCGCCTTGCGGCCAGCCTCGTTGTTGTGCAGGTTCATGGCT
GCCCGTGCATCCTGTCCTGTTTCCAGGGCATCGACAAACTGCTTGGAAATCGCCTCTCCGAAGCCCACAT
TGTCACTGCAGCCTCCCCACAGCCAGCCTTGTCCCCCCAGTTGCCCGTTGCGGGAGTCATCACAGCCACA
GTTATCAAAATCTCCAAGGCTGCAG
